Addgene plasmid #130620: pTK_Pax6_enh_2_Cerulean
Purpose: enhancer reporter
Depositing lab: Tatjana Sauka-Spengler. Depositing organization: University of Oxford. Publication: Reconstruction of the Global Neural Crest Gene Regulatory Network In Vivo. Williams RM, Candido-Ferreira I, Repapi E, Gavriouchkina D, Senanayake U, Ling ITC, Telenius J, Taylor S, Hughes J, Sauka-Spengler T. Dev Cell. 2019 Oct 21;51(2):255-276.e7. doi: 10.1016/j.devcel.2019.10.003. PubMed 31639368.
Backbone
  Vector backbone: pTK_BsmBI_Cerulean
  Backbone size w/o insert (bp): 4670
  Vector type: enhancer reporter
Growth in bacteria
  Bacterial resistance: Ampicillin, 100 μg/mL
  Growth temperature: 37°C
  Growth strain: DH5alpha
  Copy number: Low Copy
Gene/Insert
  Gene/Insert name: Pax6_enh_2
  Species: G. gallus (chicken)
  Insert size (bp): 1300
  Promoter: thymidine kinase minimal promoter
  Cloning method: Restriction Enzyme; 5′ cloning site Unknown (unknown if destroyed)
  Sequencing primers: 5′ pTK forward CTAGCAAAATAGGCTGTCCC; 3′ pTK reverse ATATTTCTTCCGGGGACACC
Terms and licenses: Academic/Nonprofit Terms; Industry Terms: Not Available to Industry
How to cite: pTK_Pax6_enh_2_Cerulean was a gift from Tatjana Sauka-Spengler (Addgene plasmid # 130620 ; http://n2t.net/addgene:130620 ; RRID:Addgene_130620)
