[The description below was written by a language model from this plasmid's Addgene catalogue record and pLannotate feature annotations shown in this document.]
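Description:
pTK_Pax6_enh_2_Cerulean is an enhancer reporter plasmid built on the pTK_BsmBI_Cerulean backbone, designed to test whether a candidate cis-regulatory element can drive tissue-specific expression. It carries a roughly 1.3 kb chicken (G. gallus) genomic fragment, Pax6_enh_2, a putative enhancer associated with the Pax6 locus. The feature table does not annotate the insert itself, but the unannotated stretch between the upstream pause site and the HSV thymidine kinase promoter is about the right size and position to hold it. The exact cloning sites are not recorded, although the backbone name suggests BsmBI-based insertion.

The reporter unit consists of the minimal HSV TK promoter, a chimeric β-globin/immunoglobulin intron that promotes efficient processing of the transcript, the cyan fluorescent protein mCerulean, and an SV40 polyadenylation signal. Because the minimal promoter is expected to give little expression on its own, Cerulean fluorescence reports the activity of the enhancer placed upstream. A synthetic poly(A) signal and an RNA polymerase II transcriptional pause site from the human α2 globin gene sit ahead of the enhancer, an arrangement that shields the reporter from read-through transcription originating in the backbone and so lowers background.

For propagation in E. coli, the plasmid has a ColE1/pUC-type origin and an ampicillin resistance gene with its own bla promoter, plus an f1 origin. The catalogue lists it as low copy, whereas the annotation labels the origin as a high-copy type. Short fragments of lacZα, a tetracycline resistance gene and SV40 large T antigen are non-functional remnants of earlier vectors. The sequenced record is 5,814 nt, slightly shorter than the stated backbone and insert sizes combined. The associated work concerns the neural crest gene regulatory network in vivo, consistent with use of the plasmid to assay enhancer activity in embryos.
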