Features (pLannotate 1.2.2; 13 found; start..end, strand, type, name):
     14..105     +  misc_feature   pause site: RNA polymerase II transcriptional pause signal from the human α2 globin gene
   1585..1730    +  promoter       HSV TK promoter: herpes simplex virus thymidine kinase promoter
   1808..1940    +  intron         chimeric intron: chimera between introns from human β-globin and immunoglobulin heavy chain genes
   2000..2716    +  CDS            mCerulean: mCerulean is a basic (constitutively fluorescent) cyan fluorescent protein published in 2005, derived from Aequorea victoria. It is reported to be a very rapidly-maturing monomer.
   2889..3010    -  polyA_signal   SV40 poly(A) signal: SV40 polyadenylation signal
   3033..3101    -  CDS            large T antigen (fragment): large T antigen from SV40 (simian virus 40)
   3117..3249    +  CDS            TcR (fragment): tetracycline efflux protein; tet; confers resistance to tetracycline
   3429..4017    -  rep_origin     ori: high-copy-number ColE1/pMB1/pBR322/pUC origin of replication
   4188..5048    -  CDS            AmpR: β-lactamase; bla; confers resistance to ampicillin, carbenicillin, and related antibiotics
   5049..5153    -  promoter       AmpR promoter: bla
   5180..5608    +  rep_origin     f1 ori (sequence partly withheld): f1 bacteriophage origin of replication; arrow indicates direction of (+) strand synthesis
   5640..5707    -  CDS            lacZα (fragment): LacZα fragment of β-galactosidase; lacZ fragment
   5766..5814    +  polyA_signal   poly(A) signal: synthetic polyadenylation signal
>Addgene plasmid #130620 | pTK_Pax6_enh_2_Cerulean | addgene full sequence | sequence record 259325 | Addgene NGS Result
AATCGATAGTACTAACATACGCTCTCCATCAAAACAAAACGAAACAAAACAAACTAGCAAAATAGGCTGT
CCCCAGTGCAAGTGCAGGTGCCAGAACATTTCTCTATCGATAGGTACCGAGCTCGAGTTCCATGGGGCAG
GGAAAGAAAACCTCTTGCTATTTTTCTCATTGGTATTCACACGGAGGGGGAAGGTGGTCCTTCTGTGTTT
CTGTCATGAATAATTTTGAGTGCGGGGTGGAAATTCCACAGTGTATGTAGGGCATGAAAGTCTAGGGACT
TGGATTCACTGCAGGACCGTGTTGTGCTTCAACCCAAGTTCTTGCATTTGCAATCACAGAGTGTGAGCGT
GTGGGGGTGGAATTGTATCCACAGATGTTTAGATGGAGGTGTAAACCTCCTCAAATCATTTACAGAGGAG
GTGGGAGAGCAGCTTTGTTTTTCAGAGCAGGCACGCTGTGGCTGAATACTTATCAGGGGCAGTGCATTGT
CACTGCGATGAAGAAATAGCAGTGAGGAAGCTGGTAACAGTTATCCCTTGTTTGGTTATAAGCAAGAGAA
AAACCTACGTATGTGCTAATCTGCATATACACTAATCCTTTTGTTGTCTTAGAGGTAGCTAGAATCTCTT
GTTAAAAACACTTTAAAAAAGAAAGCAAGGATTGGTTTTGCTTTTCTGGACAGGAGTGAAGCTGGTGCTG
AATTTTTGGTTCTGTGGCTAAATAGTGGGAACGTGAGTGCTGGTCCTGCAGTCCATGCTGAAGTTACTGA
TTTTGGAATCCTTATCTGCAGCAGCCATTAGAAGAGGAAGCACCTTGATTAAAGAGAGTGGAGATTTGCA
AAGAGTTGGAAGGGCTGTGCAGGCAGCTGGAGTCTATGGCCAGGGCCTTGTTTGAAAGAAAAATATTCTC
AAAGCAAGCTGAGCCAGCACTGGGCCAGCACTGAATTGTCTTCATCACAAAATCATAGTCTCTTTCAAAC
AGAAGCACGTGGAGGGGTGGAGACAAAATTATTGGAGTCACTGAGCAACTTTAGTTTGATGCGAGAGGCA
GCAGATGTGCAGAGTGTTAACTGGAGATGCAAAACACTCCTGATGTGTATCCCCTGATATCTGTACAGAC
GTGTTAGCCGCTCATACAGCTCTGCCTACAAATCCAGGTTGTACAGTTTAATCTTTTTCACTCTTATTTC
TCTGTGAATTAGCATTTCAGTGCTTTGCCTATTGGTTGCACCGATAGCACTGTTCAGCTGTGCCAGCCTG
CCAAGGATGGCTAGTGATGACAGTGGGAGCCTAATTAGTGGAAGCCTAATCCATGTCGAGGTAATCCAGT
TAACTGTTAACTGTTAAACTTTGCAGCTGTGCTGTTGGCTACAGTGATCCCTGAGTTGCACTGAGTTGTG
TTGGTTTTTTGTTTGTTTGTTTTTTCAATCCTCTAGGATGCCTACCTAAGGAAAACAAGGACCGCTAGCC
CGGGCTCGAGATCTGCGATCTAAGTAAGCTTGCTGCTTCATCCCCGTGGCCCGTTGCTCGCGTTTGCTGG
CGGTGTCCCCGGAAGAAATATATTTGCATGTCTTTAGTTCTATGATGACACAAACCCCGCCCAGCGTCTT
GTCATTGGCGAATTCGAACACGCAGATGCAGTCGGGGCGGCGCGGTCCCAGGTCCACTTCGCATATTAAG
GTGACGCGTGTGGCCTCGAACACCGAGCGACCCTGCAGCGACCCGCTTAACAGCGTCAACAGCGTGCCGC
AGATCCCAAGCTTGCGGCCGCTTAAGCTGCAGAAGTTGGTCGTGAGGCACTGGGCAGGTAAGTATCAAGG
TTACAAGACAGGTTTAAGGAGACCAATAGAAACTGGGCTTGTCGAGACAGAGAAGACTCTTGCGTTTCTG
ATAGGCACCTATTGGTCTTACTGACATCCACTTTGCCTTTCTCTCCACAGGTGTCCACTCCCAGGTTCAA
TACAGCTCTTAAGCGGCCGCAAGCTAGCTTGCCGCCACCATGGTGAGCAAGGGCGAGGAGCTGTTCACCG
GGGTGGTGCCCATCCTGGTCGAGCTGGACGGCGACGTAAACGGCCACAAGTTCAGCGTGTCCGGCGAGGG
CGAGGGCGATGCCACCTACGGCAAGCTGACCCTGAAGTTCATCTGCACCACCGGCAAGCTGCCCGTGCCC
TGGCCCACCCTCGTGACCACCCTGACCTGGGGCGTGCAGTGCTTCGCCCGCTACCCCGACCACATGAAGC
AGCACGACTTCTTCAAGTCCGCCATGCCCGAAGGCTACGTCCAGGAGCGCACCATCTTCTTCAAGGACGA
CGGCAACTACAAGACCCGCGCCGAGGTGAAGTTCGAGGGCGACACCCTGGTGAACCGCATCGAGCTGAAG
GGCATCGACTTCAAGGAGGACGGCAACATCCTGGGGCACAAGCTGGAGTACAACGCCATCAGCGACAACG
TCTATATCACCGCCGACAAGCAGAAGAACGGCATCAAGGCCAACTTCAAGATCCGCCACAACATCGAGGA
CGGCAGCGTGCAGCTCGCCGACCACTACCAGCAGAACACCCCCATCGGCGACGGCCCCGTGCTGCTGCCC
GACAACCACTACCTGAGCACCCAGTCCAAGCTGAGCAAAGACCCCAACGAGAAGCGCGATCACATGGTCC
TGCTGGAGTTCGTGACCGCCGCCGGGATCACTCTCGGCATGGACGAGCTGTACAAGTGAGCCTCTAGACT
CCCTCAGCGGCGCGCCAGGACATGAGTACTTCCCGAGAGAGCGATGTCAACCGAATCCTGACGGGACTTC
GTAATTCGGACCAGGTGTTCGGAGCTTGTGAGGAGATAGATCTCACGTGTCTAGAGTCGGGGCGGCCGGC
CGCTTCGAGCAGACATGATAAGATACATTGATGAGTTTGGACAAACCACAACTAGAATGCAGTGAAAAAA
ATGCTTTATTTGTGAAATTTGTGATGCTATTGCTTTATTTGTAACCATTATAAGCTGCAATAAACAAGTT
AACAACAACAATTGCATTCATTTTATGTTTCAGGTTCAGGGGGAGGTGTGGGAGGTTTTTTAAAGCAAGT
AAAACCTCTACAAATGTGGTAAAATCGATAAGGATCCGTCGACCGATGCCCTTGAGAGCCTTCAACCCAG
TCAGCTCCTTCCGGTGGGCGCGGGGCATGACTATCGTCGCCGCACTTATGACTGTCTTCTTTATCATGCA
ACTCGTAGGACAGGTGCCGGCAGCGCTCTTCCGCTTCCTCGCTCACTGACTCGCTGCGCTCGGTCGTTCG
GCTGCGGCGAGCGGTATCAGCTCACTCAAAGGCGGTAATACGGTTATCCACAGAATCAGGGGATAACGCA
GGAAAGAACATGTGAGCAAAAGGCCAGCAAAAGGCCAGGAACCGTAAAAAGGCCGCGTTGCTGGCGTTTT
TCCATAGGCTCCGCCCCCCTGACGAGCATCACAAAAATCGACGCTCAAGTCAGAGGTGGCGAAACCCGAC
AGGACTATAAAGATACCAGGCGTTTCCCCCTGGAAGCTCCCTCGTGCGCTCTCCTGTTCCGACCCTGCCG
CTTACCGGATACCTGTCCGCCTTTCTCCCTTCGGGAAGCGTGGCGCTTTCTCATAGCTCACGCTGTAGGT
ATCTCAGTTCGGTGTAGGTCGTTCGCTCCAAGCTGGGCTGTGTGCACGAACCCCCCGTTCAGCCCGACCG
CTGCGCCTTATCCGGTAACTATCGTCTTGAGTCCAACCCGGTAAGACACGACTTATCGCCACTGGCAGCA
GCCACTGGTAACAGGATTAGCAGAGCGAGGTATGTAGGCGGTGCTACAGAGTTCTTGAAGTGGTGGCCTA
ACTACGGCTACACTAGAAGAACAGTATTTGGTATCTGCGCTCTGCTGAAGCCAGTTACCTTCGGAAAAAG
AGTTGGTAGCTCTTGATCCGGCAAACAAACCACCGCTGGTAGCGGTGGTTTTTTTGTTTGCAAGCAGCAG
ATTACGCGCAGAAAAAAAGGATCTCAAGAAGATCCTTTGATCTTTTCTACGGGGTCTGACGCTCAGTGGA
ACGAAAACTCACGTTAAGGGATTTTGGTCATGAGATTATCAAAAAGGATCTTCACCTAGATCCTTTTAAA
TTAAAAATGAAGTTTTAAATCAATCTAAAGTATATATGAGTAAACTTGGTCTGACAGTTACCAATGCTTA
ATCAGTGAGGCACCTATCTCAGCGATCTGTCTATTTCGTTCATCCATAGTTGCCTGACTCCCCGTCGTGT
AGATAACTACGATACGGGAGGGCTTACCATCTGGCCCCAGTGCTGCAATGATACCGCGAGACCCACGCTC
ACCGGCTCCAGATTTATCAGCAATAAACCAGCCAGCCGGAAGGGCCGAGCGCAGAAGTGGTCCTGCAACT
TTATCCGCCTCCATCCAGTCTATTAATTGTTGCCGGGAAGCTAGAGTAAGTAGTTCGCCAGTTAATAGTT
TGCGCAACGTTGTTGCCATTGCTACAGGCATCGTGGTGTCACGCTCGTCGTTTGGTATGGCTTCATTCAG
CTCCGGTTCCCAACGATCAAGGCGAGTTACATGATCCCCCATGTTGTGCAAAAAAGCGGTTAGCTCCTTC
GGTCCTCCGATCGTTGTCAGAAGTAAGTTGGCCGCAGTGTTATCACTCATGGTTATGGCAGCACTGCATA
ATTCTCTTACTGTCATGCCATCCGTAAGATGCTTTTCTGTGACTGGTGAGTACTCAACCAAGTCATTCTG
AGAATAGTGTATGCGGCGACCGAGTTGCTCTTGCCCGGCGTCAATACGGGATAATACCGCGCCACATAGC
AGAACTTTAAAAGTGCTCATCATTGGAAAACGTTCTTCGGGGCGAAAACTCTCAAGGATCTTACCGCTGT
TGAGATCCAGTTCGATGTAACCCACTCGTGCACCCAACTGATCTTCAGCATCTTTTACTTTCACCAGCGT
TTCTGGGTGAGCAAAAACAGGAAGGCAAAATGCCGCAAAAAAGGGAATAAGGGCGACACGGAAATGTTGA
ATACTCATACTCTTCCTTTTTCAATATTATTGAAGCATTTATCAGGGTTATTGTCTCATGAGCGGATACA
TATTTGAATGTATTTAGAAAAATAAACAAATAGGGGTTCCGCGCACATTTCCCCGAAAAGTGCCACCTG
[124 nt withheld, positions 5180-5303]
C
[91 nt withheld, positions 5305-5395]
A
[49 nt withheld, positions 5397-5445]
CCTTTGACGTTGGAGTCCACGTTCTTT
[37 nt withheld, positions 5473-5509]
ACCCTATCTCGGTCTATTCTTTTGATTTATAAGGGATTTTGCCGATTTCGGCCTATTGGTTAAAAAATGA
GCTGATTTAACAAAAATTTAACGCGAATTTTAACAAAATATTAACGCTTACAATTTGCCATTCGCCATTC
AGGCTGCGCAACTGTTGGGAAGGGCGATCGGTGCGGGCCTCTTCGCTATTACGCCAGCCCAAGCTACCAT
GATAAGTAAGTAATATTAAGGTACGGGAGGTACTTGGAGCGGCCGCAATAAAATATCTTTATTTTCATTA
CATCTGTGTGTTGGTTTTTTGTGTG
